Addgene plasmid #162015: pLKO.1 Puro shRNA SNX9 KD2
Purpose: SNX9 shRNA
Depositing lab: David Bryant. Depositing organization: University of Glasgow. Publication: The phospholipid PI(3,4)P2 is an apical identity determinant. Roman-Fernandez A, Roignot J, Sandilands E, Nacke M, Mansour MA, McGarry L, Shanks E, Mostov KE, Bryant DM. Nat Commun. 2018 Nov 28;9(1):5041. doi: 10.1038/s41467-018-07464-8. PubMed 30487552.
Backbone
  Vector backbone: pLKO.1
  Vector type: Lentiviral
  Selectable markers: Puromycin
Growth in bacteria
  Bacterial resistance: Ampicillin, 100 μg/mL
  Growth temperature: 37°C
  Growth strain: NEB Stable
  Copy number: High Copy
Gene/Insert
  Gene/Insert name: SNX9
  gRNA/shRNA sequence: Unspecified
  Species: Canis Lupus
  Entrez Gene: SNX9
  Cloning method: Ligation Independent Cloning
Terms and licenses: Academic/Nonprofit Terms; Industry Terms: Not Available to Industry
How to cite: pLKO.1 Puro shRNA SNX9 KD2 was a gift from David Bryant (Addgene plasmid # 162015 ; http://n2t.net/addgene:162015 ; RRID:Addgene_162015)
