[The description below was written by a language model from this plasmid's Addgene catalogue record and pLannotate feature annotations shown in this document.]
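Description:
pLKO.1 Puro shRNA SNX9 KD2 is a lentiviral shRNA expression plasmid built on the pLKO.1 backbone and designed to knock down sorting nexin 9 (SNX9), with the target gene listed as canine (Canis lupus). It is propagated in E. coli through a high-copy ColE1/pUC-type origin under ampicillin selection (AmpR/β-lactamase). An f1 origin and remnants of a lac/lacZα cloning region, with flanking T3 and T7 promoters, are also present in the bacterial backbone. The full sequence record is about 7.1 kb.

The transfer cassette follows a third-generation, self-inactivating design. A chimeric RSV promoter fused to a truncated HIV-1 5' LTR drives Tat-independent production of the genomic RNA in packaging cells. It is followed by the Ψ packaging signal with a partial gag sequence and the Rev response element for Rev-dependent nuclear export. The 3' LTR carries a ΔU3 deletion that disables LTR promoter activity after integration, and an SV40 polyadenylation signal and SV40 origin lie downstream of it. Within the provirus, a human U6 RNA polymerase III promoter transcribes the short hairpin. The hairpin itself is not annotated and its sequence is listed as unspecified, but it presumably lies in the short interval between the U6 promoter and the cPPT/CTS element, which aids nuclear import of the reverse-transcribed genome. A separate human PGK promoter drives puromycin N-acetyltransferase, so stably transduced mammalian cells can be selected with puromycin.

The "KD2" label suggests this is one of several hairpins against SNX9. The construct is used to make lentivirus for stable SNX9 depletion, and the associated publication concerns phosphoinositide control of apical membrane identity.
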