Features (pLannotate 1.2.2; 25 found; start..end, strand, type, name):
    529..1128    +  CDS            PuroR: puromycin N-acetyltransferase; pac from Streptomyces alboniger; confers resistance to puromycin
   1171..1254    +  CDS            nef (fragment): NEF_HV1Z2 - Experimental evidence at protein level: Swiss-Prot protein existence level 1. Extracellular Nef protein targets CD4(+) T-lymphocytes for apoptosis by interacting with CXCR4 surface receptors. From Human immunodeficiency virus type 1 group M subtype D (isolate Z2/CDC-Z34) (HIV-1).
   1256..1489    +  LTR            3' LTR (ΔU3): self-inactivating 3' long terminal repeat (LTR) from HIV-1
   1561..1682    +  polyA_signal   SV40 poly(A) signal: SV40 polyadenylation signal
   1722..1857    +  rep_origin     SV40 ori: SV40 origin of replication
   1878..1896    -  promoter       T7 promoter: promoter for bacteriophage T7 RNA polymerase
   1904..2059    +  CDS            lacZα (fragment): LacZα fragment of β-galactosidase; lacZ fragment
   2064..2492    +  rep_origin     f1 ori (sequence partly withheld): f1 bacteriophage origin of replication; arrow indicates direction of (+) strand synthesis
   2545..2649    +  promoter       AmpR promoter: bla
   2650..3510    +  CDS            AmpR: β-lactamase; bla; confers resistance to ampicillin, carbenicillin, and related antibiotics
   3681..4269    +  rep_origin     ori: high-copy-number ColE1/pMB1/pBR322/pUC origin of replication
   4452..4544    +  CDS            lacI (fragment): lac repressor; lacI; The lac repressor binds to the lac operator to inhibit transcription in E. coli. This inhibition can be relieved by adding lactose or isopropyl-β-D-thiogalactopyranoside (IPTG).
   4557..4578    +  protein_bind   CAP binding site: CAP binding activates transcription in the presence of cAMP. E. coli catabolite activator protein
   4593..4623    +  promoter       lac promoter: promoter for the E. coli lac operon
   4631..4647    +  protein_bind   lac operator: The lac repressor binds to the lac operator to inhibit transcription in E. coli. This inhibition can be relieved by adding lactose or isopropyl-β-D-thiogalactopyranoside (IPTG). lac repressor encoded by lacI
   4692..4710    +  promoter       T3 promoter: promoter for bacteriophage T3 RNA polymerase
   4738..4964    +  promoter       RSV promoter: Rous sarcoma virus enhancer/promoter
   4965..5145    +  LTR            5' LTR (truncated): truncated 5' long terminal repeat (LTR) from HIV-1
   5192..5317    +  misc_feature   HIV-1 Ψ: packaging signal of human immunodeficiency virus type 1
   5301..5664    +  CDS            HIV-1 gag (fragment): gag protein from human immunodeficiency virus 1; gag
   5810..6043    +  misc_feature   RRE: The Rev response element (RRE) of HIV-1 allows for Rev-dependent mRNA export from the nucleus to the cytoplasm.
   6420..6520    +  CDS            Rev (fragment): human immunodeficiency virus 1 (HIV-1) Rev protein; rev; enhances nuclear export of unspliced and incompletely spliced viral mRNAs
   6570..6810    +  promoter       U6 promoter: RNA polymerase III promoter for human U6 snRNA
   6911..7028    +  misc_feature   cPPT/CTS: central polypurine tract and central termination sequence of HIV-1
   7077..507     +  promoter       hPGK promoter (across the origin): human phosphoglycerate kinase 1 promoter
>Addgene plasmid #162015 | pLKO.1 Puro shRNA SNX9 KD2 | addgene full sequence | sequence record 318911 | Addgene NGS Result
TTGGGGTTGCGCCTTTTCCAAGGCAGCCCTGGGTTTGCGCAGGGACGCGGCTGCTCTGGGCGTGGTTCCG
GGAAACGCAGCGGCGCCGACCCTGGGTCTCGCACATTCTTCACGTCCGTTCGCAGCGTCACCCGGATCTT
CGCCGCTACCCTTGTGGGCCCCCCGGCGACGCTTCCTGCTCCGCCCCTAAGTCGGGAAGGTTCCTTGCGG
TTCGCGGCGTGCCGGACGTGACAAACGGAAGCCGCACGTCTCACTAGTACCCTCGCAGACGGACAGCGCC
AGGGAGCAATGGCAGCGCGCCGACCGCGATGGGCTGTGGCCAATAGCGGCTGCTCAGCAGGGCGCGCCGA
GAGCAGCGGCCGGGAAGGGGCGGTGCGGGAGGCGGGGTGTGGGGCGGTAGTGTGGGCCCTGTTCCTGCCC
GCGCGGTGTTCCGCATTCTGCAAGCCTCCGGAGCGCACGTCGGCAGTCGGCTCCCTCGTTGACCGAATCA
CCGACCTCTCTCCCCAGGGGGATCCACCGGAGCTTACCATGACCGAGTACAAGCCCACGGTGCGCCTCGC
CACCCGCGACGACGTCCCCAGGGCCGTACGCACCCTCGCCGCCGCGTTCGCCGACTACCCCGCCACGCGC
CACACCGTCGATCCGGACCGCCACATCGAGCGGGTCACCGAGCTGCAAGAACTCTTCCTCACGCGCGTCG
GGCTCGACATCGGCAAGGTGTGGGTCGCGGACGACGGCGCCGCGGTGGCGGTCTGGACCACGCCGGAGAG
CGTCGAAGCGGGGGCGGTGTTCGCCGAGATCGGCCCGCGCATGGCCGAGTTGAGCGGTTCCCGGCTGGCC
GCGCAGCAACAGATGGAAGGCCTCCTGGCGCCGCACCGGCCCAAGGAGCCCGCGTGGTTCCTGGCCACCG
TCGGCGTCTCGCCCGACCACCAGGGCAAGGGTCTGGGCAGCGCCGTCGTGCTCCCCGGAGTGGAGGCGGC
CGAGCGCGCCGGGGTGCCCGCCTTCCTGGAGACCTCCGCGCCCCGCAACCTCCCCTTCTACGAGCGGCTC
GGCTTCACCGTCACCGCCGACGTCGAGGTGCCCGAAGGACCGCGCACCTGGTGCATGACCCGCAAGCCCG
GTGCCTGACGCCCGCCCCACGACCCGCAGCGCCCGACCGAAAGGAGCGCACGACCCCATGCATCGGTACC
TTTAAGACCAATGACTTACAAGGCAGCTGTAGATCTTAGCCACTTTTTAAAAGAAAAGGGGGGACTGGAA
GGGCTAATTCACTCCCAACGAAGACAAGATCTGCTTTTTGCTTGTACTGGGTCTCTCTGGTTAGACCAGA
TCTGAGCCTGGGAGCTCTCTGGCTAACTAGGGAACCCACTGCTTAAGCCTCAATAAAGCTTGCCTTGAGT
GCTTCAAGTAGTGTGTGCCCGTCTGTTGTGTGACTCTGGTAACTAGAGATCCCTCAGACCCTTTTAGTCA
GTGTGGAAAATCTCTAGCAGTAGTAGTTCATGTCATCTTATTATTCAGTATTTATAACTTGCAAAGAAAT
GAATATCAGAGAGTGAGAGGAACTTGTTTATTGCAGCTTATAATGGTTACAAATAAAGCAATAGCATCAC
AAATTTCACAAATAAAGCATTTTTTTCACTGCATTCTAGTTGTGGTTTGTCCAAACTCATCAATGTATCT
TATCATGTCTGGCTCTAGCTATCCCGCCCCTAACTCCGCCCATCCCGCCCCTAACTCCGCCCAGTTCCGC
CCATTCTCCGCCCCATGGCTGACTAATTTTTTTTATTTATGCAGAGGCCGAGGCCGCCTCGGCCTCTGAG
CTATTCCAGAAGTAGTGAGGAGGCTTTTTTGGAGGCCTAGGGACGTACCCAATTCGCCCTATAGTGAGTC
GTATTACGCGCGCTCACTGGCCGTCGTTTTACAACGTCGTGACTGGGAAAACCCTGGCGTTACCCAACTT
AATCGCCTTGCAGCACATCCCCCTTTCGCCAGCTGGCGTAATAGCGAAGAGGCCCGCACCGATCGCCCTT
CCCAACAGTTGCGCAGCCTGAATGGCGAATGGG
[124 nt withheld, positions 2064-2187]
C
[91 nt withheld, positions 2189-2279]
A
[49 nt withheld, positions 2281-2329]
CCTTTGACGTTGGAGTCCACGTTCTTT
[37 nt withheld, positions 2357-2393]
ACCCTATCTCGGTCTATTCTTTTGATTTATAAGGGATTTTGCCGATTTCGGCCTATTGGTTAAAAAATGA
GCTGATTTAACAAAAATTTAACGCGAATTTTAACAAAATATTAACGCTTACAATTTAGGTGGCACTTTTC
GGGGAAATGTGCGCGGAACCCCTATTTGTTTATTTTTCTAAATACATTCAAATATGTATCCGCTCATGAG
ACAATAACCCTGATAAATGCTTCAATAATATTGAAAAAGGAAGAGTATGAGTATTCAACATTTCCGTGTC
GCCCTTATTCCCTTTTTTGCGGCATTTTGCCTTCCTGTTTTTGCTCACCCAGAAACGCTGGTGAAAGTAA
AAGATGCTGAAGATCAGTTGGGTGCACGAGTGGGTTACATCGAACTGGATCTCAACAGCGGTAAGATCCT
TGAGAGTTTTCGCCCCGAAGAACGTTTTCCAATGATGAGCACTTTTAAAGTTCTGCTATGTGGCGCGGTA
TTATCCCGTATTGACGCCGGGCAAGAGCAACTCGGTCGCCGCATACACTATTCTCAGAATGACTTGGTTG
AGTACTCACCAGTCACAGAAAAGCATCTTACGGATGGCATGACAGTAAGAGAATTATGCAGTGCTGCCAT
AACCATGAGTGATAACACTGCGGCCAACTTACTTCTGACAACGATCGGAGGACCGAAGGAGCTAACCGCT
TTTTTGCACAACATGGGGGATCATGTAACTCGCCTTGATCGTTGGGAACCGGAGCTGAATGAAGCCATAC
CAAACGACGAGCGTGACACCACGATGCCTGTAGCAATGGCAACAACGTTGCGCAAACTATTAACTGGCGA
ACTACTTACTCTAGCTTCCCGGCAACAATTAATAGACTGGATGGAGGCGGATAAAGTTGCAGGACCACTT
CTGCGCTCGGCCCTTCCGGCTGGCTGGTTTATTGCTGATAAATCTGGAGCCGGTGAGCGTGGGTCTCGCG
GTATCATTGCAGCACTGGGGCCAGATGGTAAGCCCTCCCGTATCGTAGTTATCTACACGACGGGGAGTCA
GGCAACTATGGATGAACGAAATAGACAGATCGCTGAGATAGGTGCCTCACTGATTAAGCATTGGTAACTG
TCAGACCAAGTTTACTCATATATACTTTAGATTGATTTAAAACTTCATTTTTAATTTAAAAGGATCTAGG
TGAAGATCCTTTTTGATAATCTCATGACCAAAATCCCTTAACGTGAGTTTTCGTTCCACTGAGCGTCAGA
CCCCGTAGAAAAGATCAAAGGATCTTCTTGAGATCCTTTTTTTCTGCGCGTAATCTGCTGCTTGCAAACA
AAAAAACCACCGCTACCAGCGGTGGTTTGTTTGCCGGATCAAGAGCTACCAACTCTTTTTCCGAAGGTAA
CTGGCTTCAGCAGAGCGCAGATACCAAATACTGTTCTTCTAGTGTAGCCGTAGTTAGGCCACCACTTCAA
GAACTCTGTAGCACCGCCTACATACCTCGCTCTGCTAATCCTGTTACCAGTGGCTGCTGCCAGTGGCGAT
AAGTCGTGTCTTACCGGGTTGGACTCAAGACGATAGTTACCGGATAAGGCGCAGCGGTCGGGCTGAACGG
GGGGTTCGTGCACACAGCCCAGCTTGGAGCGAACGACCTACACCGAACTGAGATACCTACAGCGTGAGCT
ATGAGAAAGCGCCACGCTTCCCGAAGGGAGAAAGGCGGACAGGTATCCGGTAAGCGGCAGGGTCGGAACA
GGAGAGCGCACGAGGGAGCTTCCAGGGGGAAACGCCTGGTATCTTTATAGTCCTGTCGGGTTTCGCCACC
TCTGACTTGAGCGTCGATTTTTGTGATGCTCGTCAGGGGGGCGGAGCCTATGGAAAAACGCCAGCAACGC
GGCCTTTTTACGGTTCCTGGCCTTTTGCTGGCCTTTTGCTCACATGTTCTTTCCTGCGTTATCCCCTGAT
TCTGTGGATAACCGTATTACCGCCTTTGAGTGAGCTGATACCGCTCGCCGCAGCCGAACGACCGAGCGCA
GCGAGTCAGTGAGCGAGGAAGCGGAAGAGCGCCCAATACGCAAACCGCCTCTCCCCGCGCGTTGGCCGAT
TCATTAATGCAGCTGGCACGACAGGTTTCCCGACTGGAAAGCGGGCAGTGAGCGCAACGCAATTAATGTG
AGTTAGCTCACTCATTAGGCACCCCAGGCTTTACACTTTATGCTTCCGGCTCGTATGTTGTGTGGAATTG
TGAGCGGATAACAATTTCACACAGGAAACAGCTATGACCATGATTACGCCAAGCGCGCAATTAACCCTCA
CTAAAGGGAACAAAAGCTGGAGCTGCAAGCTTAATGTAGTCTTATGCAATACTCTTGTAGTCTTGCAACA
TGGTAACGATGAGTTAGCAACATGCCTTACAAGGAGAGAAAAAGCACCGTGCATGCCGATTGGTGGAAGT
AAGGTGGTACGATCGTGCCTTATTAGGAAGGCAACAGACGGGTCTGACATGGATTGGACGAACCACTGAA
TTGCCGCATTGCAGAGATATTGTATTTAAGTGCCTAGCTCGATACATAAACGGGTCTCTCTGGTTAGACC
AGATCTGAGCCTGGGAGCTCTCTGGCTAACTAGGGAACCCACTGCTTAAGCCTCAATAAAGCTTGCCTTG
AGTGCTTCAAGTAGTGTGTGCCCGTCTGTTGTGTGACTCTGGTAACTAGAGATCCCTCAGACCCTTTTAG
TCAGTGTGGAAAATCTCTAGCAGTGGCGCCCGAACAGGGACTTGAAAGCGAAAGGGAAACCAGAGGAGCT
CTCTCGACGCAGGACTCGGCTTGCTGAAGCGCGCACGGCAAGAGGCGAGGGGCGGCGACTGGTGAGTACG
CCAAAAATTTTGACTAGCGGAGGCTAGAAGGAGAGAGATGGGTGCGAGAGCGTCAGTATTAAGCGGGGGA
GAATTAGATCGCGATGGGAAAAAATTCGGTTAAGGCCAGGGGGAAAGAAAAAATATAAATTAAAACATAT
AGTATGGGCAAGCAGGGAGCTAGAACGATTCGCAGTTAATCCTGGCCTGTTAGAAACATCAGAAGGCTGT
AGACAAATACTGGGACAGCTACAACCATCCCTTCAGACAGGATCAGAAGAACTTAGATCATTATATAATA
CAGTAGCAACCCTCTATTGTGTGCATCAAAGGATAGAGATAAAAGACACCAAGGAAGCTTTAGACAAGAT
AGAGGAAGAGCAAAACAAAAGTAAGACCACCGCACAGCAAGCGGCCGCTGATCTTCAGACCTGGAGGAGG
AGATATGAGGGACAATTGGAGAAGTGAATTATATAAATATAAAGTAGTAAAAATTGAACCATTAGGAGTA
GCACCCACCAAGGCAAAGAGAAGAGTGGTGCAGAGAGAAAAAAGAGCAGTGGGAATAGGAGCTTTGTTCC
TTGGGTTCTTGGGAGCAGCAGGAAGCACTATGGGCGCAGCGTCAATGACGCTGACGGTACAGGCCAGACA
ATTATTGTCTGGTATAGTGCAGCAGCAGAACAATTTGCTGAGGGCTATTGAGGCGCAACAGCATCTGTTG
CAACTCACAGTCTGGGGCATCAAGCAGCTCCAGGCAAGAATCCTGGCTGTGGAAAGATACCTAAAGGATC
AACAGCTCCTGGGGATTTGGGGTTGCTCTGGAAAACTCATTTGCACCACTGCTGTGCCTTGGAATGCTAG
TTGGAGTAATAAATCTCTGGAACAGATTTGGAATCACACGACCTGGATGGAGTGGGACAGAGAAATTAAC
AATTACACAAGCTTAATACACTCCTTAATTGAAGAATCGCAAAACCAGCAAGAAAAGAATGAACAAGAAT
TATTGGAATTAGATAAATGGGCAAGTTTGTGGAATTGGTTTAACATAACAAATTGGCTGTGGTATATAAA
ATTATTCATAATGATAGTAGGAGGCTTGGTAGGTTTAAGAATAGTTTTTGCTGTACTTTCTATAGTGAAT
AGAGTTAGGCAGGGATATTCACCATTATCGTTTCAGACCCACCTCCCAACCCCGAGGGGACCCGACAGGC
CCGAAGGAATAGAAGAAGAAGGTGGAGAGAGAGACAGAGACAGATCCATTCGATTAGTGAACGGATCTCG
ACGGTATCGATCACGAGACTAGCCTCGAGCGGCCGCCCCCTTCACCGAGGGCCTATTTCCCATGATTCCT
TCATATTTGCATATACGATACAAGGCTGTTAGAGAGATAATTGGAATTAATTTGACTGTAAACACAAAGA
TATTAGTACAAAATACGTGACGTAGAAAGTAATAATTTCTTGGGTAGTTTGCAGTTTTAAAATTATGTTT
TAAAATGGACTATCATATGCTTACCGTAACTTGAAAGTATTTCGATTTCTTGGCTTTATATATCTTGTGG
AAAGGACGAAACACCGGGCGGGTTGGCACTATGTCTCTCGAGAGACATAGTGCCAACCCGCTTTTTGAAT
TCTCGACCTCGAGACAAATGGCAGTATTCATCCACAATTTTAAAAGAAAAGGGGGGATTGGGGGGTACAG
TGCAGGGGAAAGAATAGTAGACATAATAGCAACAGACATACAAACTAAAGAATTACAAAAACAAATTACA
AAAATTCAAAATTTTCGGGTTTATTACAGGGACAGCAGAGATCCACTTTGGCCGCGGCTCGAGGGGG
