>Addgene plasmid #162015 | pLKO.1 Puro shRNA SNX9 KD2 | depositor partial sequence | sequence record 314238 | SNX9 RNAi Sequence
AAGCGGGTTGGCACTATGTCT
